>Addgene plasmid #73015 | pQCXIP-INHBA | depositor full sequence | sequence record 133890 | pQCXIP-INHBA sequence 8497 bps
TCCGCGTTACATAACTTACGGTAAATGGCCCGCCTGGCTGACCGCCCAACGACCCCCGCCCATTGACGTC
AATAATGACGTATGTTCCCATAGTAACGCCAATAGGGACTTTCCATTGACGTCAATGGGTGGAGTATTTA
CGGTAAACTGCCCACTTGGCAGTACATCAAGTGTATCATATGCCAAGTACGCCCCCTATTGACGTCAATG
ACGGTAAATGGCCCGCCTGGCATTATGCCCAGTACATGACCTTATGGGACTTTCCTACTTGGCAGTACAT
CTACGTATTAGTCATCGCTATTACCATGGTGATGCGGTTTTGGCAGTACATCAATGGGCGTGGATAGCGG
TTTGACTCACGGGGATTTCCAAGTCTCCACCCCATTGACGTCAATGGGAGTTTGTTTTGGCACCAAAATC
AACGGGACTTTCCAAAATGTCGTAACAACTCCGCCCCATTGACGCAAATGGGCGGTAGGCGTGTACGGTG
GGAGGTCTATATAAGCAGAGCTCAATAAAAGAGCCCACAACCCCTCACTCGGCGCGCCAGTCTTCCGATA
GACTGCGTCGCCCGGGTACCCGTATTCCCAATAAAGCCTCTTGCTGTTTGCATCCGAATCGTGGTCTCGC
TGTTCCTTGGGAGGGTCTCCTCTGAGTGATTGACTACCCACGACGGGGGTCTTTCATTTGGGGGCTCGTC
CGGGATTTGGAGACCCCTGCCCAGGGACCACCGACCCACCACCGGGAGGTAAGCTGGCCAGCAACTTATC
TGTGTCTGTCCGATTGTCTAGTGTCTATGTTTGATGTTATGCGCCTGCGTCTGTACTAGTTAGCTAACTA
GCTCTGTATCTGGCGGACCCGTGGTGGAACTGACGAGTTCTGAACACCCGGCCGCAACCCTGGGAGACGT
CCCAGGGACTTTGGGGGCCGTTTTTGTGGCCCGACCTGAGGAAGGGAGTCGATGTGGAATCCGACCCCGT
CAGGATATGTGGTTCTGGTAGGAGACGAGAACCTAAAACAGTTCCCGCCTCCGTCTGAATTTTTGCTTTC
GGTTTGGAACCGAAGCCGCGCGTCTTGTCTGCTGCAGCGCTGCAGCATCGTTCTGTGTTGTCTCTGTCTG
ACTGTGTTTCTGTATTTGTCTGAAAATTAGGGCCAGACTGTTACCACTCCCTTAAGTTTGACCTTAGGTC
ACTGGAAAGATGTCGAGCGGATCGCTCACAACCAGTCGGTAGATGTCAAGAAGAGACGTTGGGTTACCTT
CTGCTCTGCAGAATGGCCAACCTTTAACGTCGGATGGCCGCGAGACGGCACCTTTAACCGAGACCTCATC
ACCCAGGTTAAGATCAAGGTCTTTTCACCTGGCCCGCATGGACACCCAGACCAGGTCCCCTACATCGTGA
CCTGGGAAGCCTTGGCTTTTGACCCCCCTCCCTGGGTCAAGCCCTTTGTACACCCTAAGCCTCCGCCTCC
TCTTCCTCCATCCGCCCCGTCTCTCCCCCTTGAACCTCCTCGTTCGACCCCGCCTCGATCCTCCCTTTAT
CCAGCCCTCACTCCTTCTCTAGGCGCCGGAATTGAAGATCTGGGGGATCGATCCTCTAGAGTCCGTTACA
TAACTTACGGTAAATGGCCCGCCTGGCTGACCGCCCAACGACCCCCGCCCATTGACGTCAATAATGACGT
ATGTTCCCATAGTAACGCCAATAGGGACTTTCCATTGACGTCAATGGGTGGAGTATTTACGGTAAACTGC
CCACTTGGCAGTACATCAAGTGTATCATATGCCAAGTACGCCCCCTATTGACGTCAATGACGGTAAATGG
CCCGCCTGGCATTATGCCCAGTACATGACCTTATGGGACTTTCCTACTTGGCAGTACATCTACGTATTAG
TCATCGCTATTACCATGGTGATGCGGTTTTGGCAGTACATCAATGGGCGTGGATAGCGGTTTGACTCACG
GGGATTTCCAAGTCTCCACCCCATTGACGTCAATGGGAGTTTGTTTTGGCACCAAAATCAACGGGACTTT
CCAAAATGTCGTAACAACTCCGCCCCATTGACGCAAATGGGCGGTAGGCGTGTACGGTGGGAGGTCTATA
TAAGCAGAGCTCGTTTAGTGAACCGTCAGATCGCCTGGAGACGCCATCCACGCTGTTTTGACCTCCATAG
AAGACACCGGGACCGATCCAGCCTCCGCGGCCGGGAACGGTGCATTGGAACGGACCTGCAGGAATTGATC
CGCGGCCGCACCGGTAGGCCTCGTACGCTTAATTAACGGATCCCAGTGTGGTGGTACCAGGATGCCCTTG
CTTTGGCTGAGAGGATTTCTGTTGGCAAGTTGCTGGATTATAGTGAGGAGTTCCCCCACCCCAGGATCCG
AGGGGCACAGCGCGGCCCCCGACTGTCCGTCCTGTGCGCTGGCCGCCCTCCCAAAGGATGTACCCAACTC
TCAGCCAGAGATGGTGGAGGCCGTCAAGAAGCACATTTTAAACATGCTGCACTTGAAGAAGAGACCCGAT
GTCACCCAGCCGGTACCCAAGGCGGCGCTTCTGAACGCGATCAGAAAGCTTCATGTGGGCAAAGTCGGGG
AGAACGGGTATGTGGAGATAGAGGATGACATTGGAAGGAGGGCAGAAATGAATGAACTTATGGAGCAGAC
CTCGGAGATCATCACGTTTGCCGAGTCAGGAACAGCCAGGAAGACGCTGCACTTCGAGATTTCCAAGGAA
GGCAGTGACCTGTCAGTGGTGGAGCGTGCAGAAGTCTGGCTCTTCCTAAAAGTCCCCAAGGCCAACAGGA
CCAGGACCAAAGTCACCATCCGCCTCTTCCAGCAGCAGAAGCACCCGCAGGGCAGCTTGGACACAGGGGA
AGAGGCCGAGGAAGTGGGCTTAAAGGGGGAGAGGAGTGAACTGTTGCTCTCTGAAAAAGTAGTAGACGCT
CGGAAGAGCACCTGGCATGTCTTCCCTGTCTCCAGCAGCATCCAGCGGTTGCTGGACCAGGGCAAGAGCT
CCCTGGACGTTCGGATTGCCTGTGAGCAGTGCCAGGAGAGTGGCGCCAGCTTGGTTCTCCTGGGCAAGAA
GAAGAAGAAAGAAGAGGAGGGGGAAGGGAAAAAGAAGGGCGGAGGTGAAGGTGGGGCAGGAGCAGATGAG
GAAAAGGAGCAGTCGCACAGACCTTTCCTCATGCTGCAGGCCCGGCAGTCTGAAGACCACCCTCATCGCC
GGCGTCGGCGG
[348 nt withheld, positions 3232-3579]
TAGAGTTGCCCAGCCCAGTAGGAATTCCGCCCCCCCCCCCCCCCCCCCTCTCCCTCCCCCCCCCCTAACG
TTACTGGCCGAAGCCGCTTGGAATAAGGCCGGTGTGCGTTTGTCTATATGTTATTTTCCACCATATTGCC
GTCTTTTGGCAATGTGAGGGCCCGGAAACCTGGCCCTGTCTTCTTGACGAGCATTCCTAGGGGTCTTTCC
CCTCTCGCCAAAGGAATGCAAGGTCTGTTGAATGTCGTGAAGGAAGCAGTTCCTCTGGAAGCTTCTTGAA
GACAAACAACGTCTGTAGCGACCCTTTGCAGGCAGCGGAACCCCCCACCTGGCGACAGGTGCCTCTGCGG
CCAAAAGCCACGTGTATAAGATACACCTGCAAAGGCGGCACAACCCCAGTGCCACGTTGTGAGTTGGATA
GTTGTGGAAAGAGTCAAATGGCTCTCCTCAAGCGTATTCAACAAGGGGCTGAAGGATGCCCAGAAGGTAC
CCCATTGTATGGGATCTGATCTGGGGCCTCGGTGCACATGCTTTACATGTGTTTAGTCGAGGTTAAAAAA
ACGTCTAGGCCCCCCGAACCACGGGGACGTGGTTTTCCTTTGAAAAACACGATGATAAGCTTGCCACAAC
CCACAAGGAGACGACCTTCCATGACCGAGTACAAGCCCACGGTGCGCCTCGCCACCCGCGACGACGTCCC
CCGGGCCGTACGCACCCTCGCCGCCGCGTTCGCCGACTACCCCGCCACGCGCCACACCGTCGACCCGGAC
CGCCACATCGAGCGGGTCACCGAGCTGCAAGAACTCTTCCTCACGCGCGTCGGGCTCGACATCGGCAAGG
TGTGGGTCGCGGACGACGGCGCCGCGGTGGCGGTCTGGACCACGCCGGAGAGCGTCGAAGCGGGGGCGGT
GTTCGCCGAGATCGGCCCGCGCATGGCCGAGTTGAGCGGTTCCCGGCTGGCCGCGCAGCAACAGATGGAA
GGCCTCCTGGCGCCGCACCGGCCCAAGGAGCCCGCGTGGTTCCTGGCCACCGTCGGCGTCTCGCCCGACC
ACCAGGGCAAGGGTCTGGGCAGCGCCGTCGTGCTCCCCGGAGTGGAGGCGGCCGAGCGCGCCGGGGTGCC
CGCCTTCCTGGAGACCTCCGCGCCCCGCAACCTCCCCTTCTACGAGCGGCTCGGCTTCACCGTCACCGCC
GACGTCGAGGTGCCCGAAGGACCGCGCACCTGGTGCATGACCCGCAAGCCCGGTGCCTGACGCCCGCCCC
ACGACCCGCAGCGCCCGACCGAAAGGAGCGCACGACCCCATGGCTCCGACCGAAGCCACCCGGGGCGGCC
CCGCCGACCCCGCACCCGCCCCCGAGGCCCACCGACTCTAGTCGAGGGCTGCAGCGCTGCAGAGGCCGAG
TGCAGAACTGCTCCAAAGGGACCTCAAGGCTTTCCGAGGGACACTAGGCTGACTCCATCGAGCCAGTGTA
GAGATAAGCTTATCGATTAGTCCAATTTGTTAAAGACAGGATATCAGTGGTCCAGGCTCTAGTTTTGACT
CAACAATATCACCAGCTGAAGCCTATAGAGTACGAGCCATAGATAAAATAAAAGATTTTATTTAGTCTCC
AGAAAAAGGGGGGAATGAAAGACCCCACCTGTAGGTTTGGCAAGCTAGCTTAAGTAACGCCATTTTGCAA
GGCATGGAAAAATACATAACTGAGAATAGAGAAGTTCAGATCAAGGTCAGGAACAGATGGAACAGGGTCG
ACCCTAGAGAACCATCAGATGTTTCCAGGGTGCCCCAAGGACCTGAAATGACCCTGTGCCTTATTTGAAC
TAACCAATCAGTTCGCTTCTCGCTTCTGTTCGCGCGCTTCTGCTCCCCGAGCTCAATAAAAGAGCCCACA
ACCCCTCACTCGGGGCGCCAGTCCTCCGATTGACTGAGTCGCCCGGGTACCCGTGTATCCAATAAACCCT
CTTGCAGTTGCATCCGACTTGTGGTCTCGCTGTTCCTTGGGAGGGTCTCCTCTGAGTGATTGACTACCCG
TCAGCGGGGGTCTTTCATTTGGGGGCTCGTCCGGGATCGGGAGACCCCTGCCCAGGGACCACCGACCCAC
CACCGGGAGGTAAGCTGGCTGCCTCGCGCGTTTCGGTGATGACGGTGAAAACCTCTGACACATGCAGCTC
CCGGAGACGGTCACAGCTTGTCTGTAAGCGGATGCCGGGAGCAGACAAGCCCGTCAGGGCGCGTCAGCGG
GTGTTGGCGGGTGTCGGGGCGCAGCCATGACCCAGTCACGTAGCGATAGCGGAGTGTAGATCCGGCTGTG
GAATGTGTGTCAGTTAGGGTGTGGAAAGTCCCCAGGCTCCCCAGCAGGCAGAAGTATGCAAAGCATGCAT
CTCAATTAGTCAGCAACCAGGTGTGGAAAGTCCCCAGGCTCCCCAGCAGGCAGAAGTATGCAAAGCATGC
ATCTCAATTAGTCAGCAACCATAGTCCCGCCCCTAACTCCGCCCATCCCGCCCCTAACTCCGCCCAGTTC
CGCCCATTCTCCGCCCCATGGCTGACTAATTTTTTTTATTTATGCAGAGGCCGAGGCCGCCTCGGCCTCT
GAGCTATTCCAGAAGTAGTGAGGAGGCTTTTTTGGAGGCCTAGGCTTTTGCAAAAAGCTTACTGGCTTAA
CTATGCGGCATCAGAGCAGATTGTACTGAGAGTGCACCATATGCGGTGTGAAATACCGCACAGATGCGTA
AGGAGAAAATACCGCATCAGGCGCTCTTCCGCTTCCTCGCTCACTGACTCGCTGCGCTCGGTCGTTCGGC
TGCGGCGAGCGGTATCAGCTCACTCAAAGGCGGTAATACGGTTATCCACAGAATCAGGGGATAACGCAGG
AAAGAACATGTGAGCAAAAGGCCAGCAAAAGGCCAGGAACCGTAAAAAGGCCGCGTTGCTGGCGTTTTTC
CATAGGCTCCGCCCCCCTGACGAGCATCACAAAAATCGACGCTCAAGTCAGAGGTGGCGAAACCCGACAG
GACTATAAAGATACCAGGCGTTTCCCCCTGGAAGCTCCCTCGTGCGCTCTCCTGTTCCGACCCTGCCGCT
TACCGGATACCTGTCCGCCTTTCTCCCTTCGGGAAGCGTGGCGCTTTCTCATAGCTCACGCTGTAGGTAT
CTCAGTTCGGTGTAGGTCGTTCGCTCCAAGCTGGGCTGTGTGCACGAACCCCCCGTTCAGCCCGACCGCT
GCGCCTTATCCGGTAACTATCGTCTTGAGTCCAACCCGGTAAGACACGACTTATCGCCACTGGCAGCAGC
CACTGGTAACAGGATTAGCAGAGCGAGGTATGTAGGCGGTGCTACAGAGTTCTTGAAGTGGTGGCCTAAC
TACGGCTACACTAGAAGGACAGTATTTGGTATCTGCGCTCTGCTGAAGCCAGTTACCTTCGGAAAAAGAG
TTGGTAGCTCTTGATCCGGCAAACAAACCACCGCTGGTAGCGGTGGTTTTTTTGTTTGCAAGCAGCAGAT
TACGCGCAGAAAAAAAGGATCTCAAGAAGATCCTTTGATCTTTTCTACGGGGTCTGACGCTCAGTGGAAC
GAAAACTCACGTTAAGGGATTTTGGTCATGAGATTATCAAAAAGGATCTTCACCTAGATCCTTTTAAATT
AAAAATGAAGTTTTAAATCAATCTAAAGTATATATGAGTAAACTTGGTCTGACAGTTACCAATGCTTAAT
CAGTGAGGCACCTATCTCAGCGATCTGTCTATTTCGTTCATCCATAGTTGCCTGACTCCCCGTCGTGTAG
ATAACTACGATACGGGAGGGCTTACCATCTGGCCCCAGTGCTGCAATGATACCGCGAGACCCACGCTCAC
CGGCTCCAGATTTATCAGCAATAAACCAGCCAGCCGGAAGGGCCGAGCGCAGAAGTGGTCCTGCAACTTT
ATCCGCCTCCATCCAGTCTATTAATTGTTGCCGGGAAGCTAGAGTAAGTAGTTCGCCAGTTAATAGTTTG
CGCAACGTTGTTGCCATTGCTGCAGGCATCGTGGTGTCACGCTCGTCGTTTGGTATGGCTTCATTCAGCT
CCGGTTCCCAACGATCAAGGCGAGTTACATGATCCCCCATGTTGTGCAAAAAAGCGGTTAGCTCCTTCGG
TCCTCCGATCGTTGTCAGAAGTAAGTTGGCCGCAGTGTTATCACTCATGGTTATGGCAGCACTGCATAAT
TCTCTTACTGTCATGCCATCCGTAAGATGCTTTTCTGTGACTGGTGAGTACTCAACCAAGTCATTCTGAG
AATAGTGTATGCGGCGACCGAGTTGCTCTTGCCCGGCGTCAACACGGGATAATACCGCGCCACATAGCAG
AACTTTAAAAGTGCTCATCATTGGAAAACGTTCTTCGGGGCGAAAACTCTCAAGGATCTTACCGCTGTTG
AGATCCAGTTCGATGTAACCCACTCGTGCACCCAACTGATCTTCAGCATCTTTTACTTTCACCAGCGTTT
CTGGGTGAGCAAAAACAGGAAGGCAAAATGCCGCAAAAAAGGGAATAAGGGCGACACGGAAATGTTGAAT
ACTCATACTCTTCCTTTTTCAATATTATTGAAGCATTTATCAGGGTTATTGTCTCATGAGCGGATACATA
TTTGAATGTATTTAGAAAAATAAACAAATAGGGGTTCCGCGCACATTTCCCCGAAAAGTGCCACCTGACG
TCTAAGAAACCATTATTATCATGACATTAACCTATAAAAATAGGCGTATCACGAGGCCCTTTCGTCTTCA
AGAATTAGCTTGGCCATTGCATACGTTGTATCCATATCATAATATGTACATTTATATTGGCTCATGTCCA
ACATTACCGCCATGTTGACATTGATTATTGACTAGTTATTAATAGTAATCAATTACGGGGTCATTAGTTC
ATAGCCCATATATGGAGT
Features (pLannotate 1.2.2; 22 found; start..end, strand, type, name):
    309..512     +  promoter       CMV promoter: human cytomegalovirus (CMV) immediate early promoter
    513..688     +  LTR            5' LTR (truncated): truncated long terminal repeat from Moloney murine sarcoma virus
    810..1084    +  misc_feature   MESV Ψ (fragment): packaging signal of murine embryonic stem cell virus
   1151..1567    +  CDS            gag (truncated): truncated Moloney murine leukemia virus (MMLV) gag gene lacking the start codon
   1604..1907    +  enhancer       CMV enhancer: human cytomegalovirus immediate early enhancer
   1908..2111    +  promoter       CMV promoter: human cytomegalovirus (CMV) immediate early promoter
   2302..3579    +  CDS            INHBA (sequence partly withheld): INHBA_HUMAN - Experimental evidence at protein level: Swiss-Prot protein existence level 1. Inhibins and activins inhibit and activate, respectively, the secretion of follitropin by the pituitary gland. Inhibins/activins are involved in regulating a number of diverse functions such as hypothalamic and pituitary hormone secretion, gonadal hormone secretion, germ cell development and maturation, erythroid differentiation, insulin secretion, nerve cell survival, embryonic axial development or bone growth, depending on their subunit composition. Inhibins appear to oppose the functions of activins.
   3607..3627    -  promoter       chicken β-actin promoter (fragment): contains a 21-bp deletion relative to the standard chicken β-actin promoter
   3735..4197    +  misc_feature   IRES: internal ribosome entry site (IRES) of the encephalomyocarditis virus (EMCV)
   4230..4829    +  CDS            PuroR: puromycin N-acetyltransferase; pac from Streptomyces alboniger; confers resistance to puromycin
   4879..4944    +  CDS            dmpM (fragment): DMPM_STRAD - Protein inferred from homology: Swiss-Prot protein existence level 3. From Streptomyces alboniger.
   4957..5028    +  CDS            Mos (fragment): MOS_MOUSE - Experimental evidence at transcript level: Swiss-Prot protein existence level 2. From Mus musculus (Mouse).
   5061..5161    +  CDS            env (fragment): murine leukemia virus gPr80 envelope polyprotein precursor; env; proteolytically cleaved into gp70SU and p15TM subunits
   5203..5628    +  LTR            3' LTR (ΔU3): self-inactivating 3' long terminal repeat (LTR) from Moloney murine leukemia virus
   5697..5737    +  CDS            rop (fragment): Rop protein, which maintains plasmids at low copy number; rop
   5839..5877    +  misc_feature   bom (fragment): basis of mobility region from pBR322
   5894..6223    +  promoter       SV40 promoter: SV40 enhancer and early promoter
   6229..6330    +  misc_feature   bom (fragment): basis of mobility region from pBR322
   6516..7104    -  rep_origin     ori: high-copy-number ColE1/pMB1/pBR322/pUC origin of replication
   7275..8135    -  CDS            AmpR: β-lactamase; bla; confers resistance to ampicillin, carbenicillin, and related antibiotics
   8136..8240    -  promoter       AmpR promoter: bla
   8426..308     +  enhancer       CMV enhancer (across the origin): human cytomegalovirus immediate early enhancer
