[The description below was written by a language model from this plasmid's Addgene catalogue record and pLannotate feature annotations shown in this document.]
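Description:
pQCXIP-INHBA is a self-inactivating gammaretroviral expression vector built on the Clontech pQCXIP backbone, designed to deliver human INHBA, the inhibin beta A subunit that homodimerises to form activin A, into mammalian cells. In bacteria it is maintained through a high-copy ColE1/pUC-type origin and selected with ampicillin via the β-lactamase gene.

The viral portion begins with a hybrid 5′ element in which a CMV enhancer/promoter is fused to a truncated murine sarcoma virus LTR. This drives strong transcription of the genomic RNA in packaging cells. It is followed by the Ψ packaging signal and a truncated gag region lacking its start codon, which aids encapsidation without producing Gag protein. An internal CMV immediate early enhancer/promoter then drives a bicistronic transcript. The INHBA coding sequence, cloned between NotI and EcoRI sites, comes first, followed by an EMCV IRES and the puromycin N-acetyltransferase gene, so that puromycin-resistant cells should also express the insert. The 3′ LTR carries a U3 deletion that is copied to the 5′ end during reverse transcription, which silences LTR promoter activity in the integrated provirus and leaves expression to the internal CMV promoter. An SV40 promoter and several short fragment matches in the backbone appear to be vector remnants.

The catalogue sizes and the sequence record disagree. The catalogue lists an insert of 7,400 bp and a total of 14,600 bp, whereas the depositor's full sequence is 8,497 nt with an INHBA open reading frame of about 1.3 kb. The sequence figures are consistent with a cDNA insert in a backbone of roughly 7.2 kb. The construct is intended for generating retrovirus to create stable, puromycin-selected cell populations overexpressing activin A.
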