Addgene plasmid #73015: pQCXIP-INHBA
Purpose: Retroviral expression of human activin A
Depositing lab: Michael Grusch. Depositing organization: Medical University of Vienna.
Backbone
  Vector backbone: pQCXIP
  Backbone manufacturer: Clontech
  Backbone size w/o insert (bp): 7200
  Total vector size (bp): 14600
  Vector type: Mammalian Expression, Retroviral
  Selectable markers: Puromycin
Growth in bacteria
  Bacterial resistance: Ampicillin, 100 μg/mL
  Growth temperature: 37°C
  Growth strain: NEB Stable
  Copy number: High Copy
Gene/Insert
  Gene/Insert name: INHBA
  Species: H. sapiens (human)
  Insert size (bp): 7400
  GenBank ID: 3624
  Entrez Gene: INHBA (a.k.a. EDF, FRP)
  Promoter: CMV
  Cloning method: Restriction Enzyme; 5′ cloning site NotI (not destroyed); 3′ cloning site EcoRI (not destroyed)
  Sequencing primers: 5′ LNCX; 3′ pLP-LNCX-rev
Terms and licenses: Academic/Nonprofit Terms; Industry Terms: Not Available to Industry
How to cite: pQCXIP-INHBA was a gift from Michael Grusch (Addgene plasmid # 73015 ; http://n2t.net/addgene:73015 ; RRID:Addgene_73015)
