>Addgene plasmid #73015 | pQCXIP-INHBA | addgene partial sequence | sequence record 136168 | LNCX 5'-AGCTCGTTTAGTGAACCGTCAGATC-3'
TGACCTCCATAGAAGACACCGGGACCGATCCAGCCTCCGCGGCCGGGAACGGTGCATTGGAACGGACCTG
CAGGAATTGATCCGCGGCCGCACCGGTAGGCCTCGTACGCTTAATTAACGGATCCCAGTGTGGTGGTACC
AGGATGCCCTTGCTTTGGCTGAGAGGATTTCTGTTGGCAAGTTGCTGGATTATAGTGAGGAGTTCCCCCA
CCCCAGGATCCGAGGGGCACAGCGCGGCCCCCGACTGTCCGTCCTGTGCGCTGGCCGCCCTCCCAAAGGA
TGTACCCAACTCTCAGCCAGAGATGGTGGAGGCCGTCAAGAAGCACATTTTAAACATGCTGCACTTGAAG
AAGAGACCCGATGTCACCCAGCCGGTACCCAAGGCGGCGCTTCTGAACGCGATCAGAAAGCTTCATGTGG
GCAAAGTCGGGGAGAACGGGTATGTGGAGATAGAGGATGACATTGGAAGGAGGGCAGAAATGAATGAACT
TATGGAGCAGACCTCGGAGATCATCACGTTTGCCGAGTCAGGAACAGCCAGGAAGACGCTGCACTTCGAG
ATTTCCAAGGAAGGCAGTGACCTGTCAGTGGTGGAGCGTGCAGAAGTCTGGCTCTTCCTAAAAGTCCCCA
AGGCCAACAGGACCAGGACCAAAGTCACCATCCGCCTCTTCCAGCAGCAGAAGCACCCGCAGGGCAGCTT
GGACACAGGGGAAGAGGCCGAGGAAGTGGGCTTAAAGGGGGAGAGGAGTGAACTGTTGCTCTCTGAAAAA
GTAGTAGACGCTCGGAAGAGCACCTGGCATGTCTTCCCTGTCTCCAGCAGCATCCAGCGGTTGCTGGACC
AGGGCAAGAGCTCCCTGGACGTTCGGATTGCCTGTGAGCAGT
